Addgene plasmid #149119: pGBW-m4046170
Purpose: Yeast Expression plasmid for SARS-CoV-2 nsp10
Depositing lab: Ginkgo Bioworks & Benjie Chen. Depositing organization: Ginkgo Bioworks.
Backbone
  Vector backbone: AmpR; 2u URA3
  Backbone size w/o insert (bp): 4078
  Vector type: Yeast Expression
  Selectable markers: URA3
Growth in bacteria
  Bacterial resistance: Ampicillin, 100 μg/mL
  Growth temperature: 37°C
  Growth strain: DH5alpha
  Copy number: High Copy
Gene/Insert
  Gene/Insert name: SARS-CoV-2 nsp10
  Species: S. cerevisiae (budding yeast); Severe acute respiratory syndrome coronavirus 2
  Insert size (bp): 416
  Mutation: Saccharomyces cerevisiae recode 1
  Entrez Gene: ORF1ab (a.k.a. GU280_gp01)
  Promoter: pGAL1
  Tag / fusion protein: Cleavable thrombin;6xHIS (C terminal on backbone)
  Cloning method: Unknown
Resource information
  A portion of this plasmid was derived from a plasmid made by: GinkgoBioworks
Depositor comments: NCBI Reference Sequence: YP_009725306.1. Created by gene synthesis with Not1 site. NGS used for QC was performed by Ginkgo and may not fully cover the entire plasmid.
How to cite: pGBW-m4046170 was a gift from Ginkgo Bioworks & Benjie Chen (Addgene plasmid # 149119 ; http://n2t.net/addgene:149119 ; RRID:Addgene_149119)
