[The description below was written by a language model from this plasmid's Addgene catalogue record and pLannotate feature annotations shown in this document.]
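Description:
pGBW-m4046170 is an episomal yeast expression plasmid, about 5.2 kb in the sequenced record, built to produce SARS-CoV-2 non-structural protein 10 (nsp10) in Saccharomyces cerevisiae. It is a shuttle vector. In E. coli it replicates from a high-copy ColE1/pUC-type origin and is selected with ampicillin through a β-lactamase gene that the annotation places downstream of a cat promoter. In yeast it is maintained by the 2μ origin, which gives multicopy episomal propagation. Yeast selection uses the URA3 marker, which complements uracil auxotrophy and can be counterselected with 5-FOA. Short phage T3Te and T7Te terminators and a tonB terminator flank the bacterial modules, presumably to insulate them from read-through transcription. A short rop-like CDS is also annotated next to AmpR, although the catalogue lists the plasmid as high copy.

The payload is a synthesized nsp10 coding sequence of roughly 420 bp, corresponding to the nsp10 segment of the ORF1ab polyprotein and recoded for S. cerevisiae codon usage. It sits between the GAL1 promoter and a CYC1 terminator, so transcription is regulated by Gal4 and is galactose-inducible. According to the catalogue entry, the backbone supplies a C-terminal thrombin-cleavable 6xHis tag, which would allow affinity purification followed by tag removal. The feature table does not annotate this tag separately. In the virus, nsp10 is a cofactor that stimulates the nsp14 exoribonuclease and the nsp16 2'-O-methyltransferase. The plasmid is therefore suited to inducible production of the protein in yeast for biochemical or structural work. The depositor notes that the sequencing used for quality control may not cover the entire plasmid.
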