Features (pLannotate 1.2.2; 13 found; start..end, strand, type, name):
     25..466     +  promoter       GAL1 promoter: S. cerevisiae GAL1; inducible promoter, regulated by Gal4
    475..897     +  CDS            R1A_SARS2 (fragment) (sequence partly withheld): Experimental evidence at protein level: Swiss-Prot protein existence level 1. [Non-structural protein 10]: Plays a pivotal role in viral transcription by stimulating both nsp14 3'-5' exoribonuclease and nsp16 2'-O-methyltransferase activities. Therefore plays an essential role in viral mRNAs cap methylation. From Severe acute respiratory syndrome coronavirus 2 (2019-nCoV) (SARS-CoV-2).
    962..1134    +  terminator     CYC1 terminator (fragment): S. cerevisiae CYC1; transcription terminator for CYC1
   1170..1346    +  promoter       URA3 promoter (fragment): S. cerevisiae URA3
   1347..2150    +  CDS            URA3: orotidine-5'-phosphate decarboxylase, required for uracil biosynthesis; S. cerevisiae URA3; yeast auxotrophic marker, counterselectable with 5-fluoroorotic acid (5-FOA)
   2233..3215    -  rep_origin     2μ ori: yeast 2μ plasmid origin of replication
   3293..3322    +  terminator     T3Te terminator: phage T3 early transcription terminator
   3344..3931    +  rep_origin     ori: high-copy-number ColE1/pMB1/pBR322/pUC origin of replication
   3943..3970    -  terminator     T7Te terminator: phage T7 early transcription terminator
   3994..4185    -  CDS            rop: Rop protein, which maintains plasmids at low copy number; rop
   4186..5046    -  CDS            AmpR: β-lactamase; bla; confers resistance to ampicillin, carbenicillin, and related antibiotics
   5047..5149    -  promoter       cat promoter: promoter of the E. coli cat gene encoding chloramphenicol acetyltransferase
   5150..5181    -  terminator     tonB terminator: bidirectional E. coli tonB-P14 transcription terminator
>Addgene plasmid #149119 | pGBW-m4046170 | addgene full sequence | sequence record 298139 | Ginkgo NGS Result
GCGGCCGCTTGCTATATTGAAGTACGGATTAGAAGCCGCCGAGCGGGCGACAGCCCTCCGACGGAAGACT
CTCCTCCGTGCGTCCTCGTCTTCACCGGTCGCGTTCCTGAAACGCAGATGTGCCTCGCGCCGCACTGCTC
CGAACAATAAAGATTCTACAATACTAGCTTTTATGGTTATGAAGAGGAAAAATTGGCAGTAACCTGGCCC
CACAAACCTTCAAATTAACGAATCAAATTAACAACCATAGGATGATAATGCGATTAGTTTTTTAGCCTTA
TTTCTGGGGTAATTAATCAGCGAAGCGATGATTTTTGATCTATTAACAGATATATAAATGGAAAAGCTGC
ATAACCACTTTAACTAATACTTTCAACATTTTCAGTTTGTATTACTTCTTATTCAAATGTCATAAAAGTA
TCAACAAAAAATTGTTAATATACCTCTATACTTTAACGTCAAGGAGAAAAAACTATAATG
[417 nt withheld, positions 481-897]
CTCGTGCCGAGAGGTTCTCACCATCATCACCATCATTAAACAGGCCCCTTTTCCTTTGTCGATATCATGT
AATTAGTTATGTCACGCTTACATTCACGCCCTCCTCCCACATCCGCTCTAACCGAAAAGGAAGGAGTTAG
ACAACCTGAAGTCTAGGTCCCTATTTATTTTTTTTAATAGTTATGTTAGTATTAAGAACGTTATTTATAT
TTCAAATTTTTCTTTTTTTTCTGTACAAAGCGGCCGCCGAACCACTAGTGCACTGCAGTACACGGTTTCC
TTGAAATTTTTTTGATTCGGTAATCTCCGAACAGAAGGAAGAACGAAGGAAGGAGCACAGACTTAGATTG
GTATATATACGCATATGTAGTGTTGAAGAAACATGAAATTGCCCAGTATTCTTAACCCAACTGCACAGAA
CAAAAACGTGCAGGAAACGAAGATAAATCATGTCGAAAGCTACATATAAGGAACGTGCTGCTACTCATCC
TAGTCCTGTTGCTGCCAAGCTATTTAATATCATGCACGAAAAGCAAACAAACTTGTGTGCTTCATTGGAT
GTTCGTACCACCAAGGAATTACTGGAGTTAGTTGAAGCATTAGGTCCCAAAATTTGTTTACTAAAAACAC
ATGTGGATATCTTGACTGATTTTTCCATGGAGGGCACAGTTAAGCCGCTAAAGGCATTATCCGCCAAGTA
CAATTTTTTACTCTTCGAGGACAGAAAATTTGCTGACATTGGTAATACAGTCAAATTGCAGTACTCTGCG
GGTGTATACAGAATAGCAGAATGGGCAGACATTACGAATGCACACGGTGTGGTGGGCCCAGGTATTGTTA
GCGGTTTGAAGCAGGCGGCAGAAGAAGTAACAAAGGAACCTAGAGGCCTTTTGATGTTAGCAGAATTGTC
ATGCAAGGGCTCCCTATCTACTGGAGAATATACTAAGGGTACTGTTGACATTGCGAAGAGCGACAAAGAT
TTTGTTATCGGCTTTATTGCTCAAAGAGACATGGGTGGAAGAGATGAAGGTTACGATTGGTTGATTATGA
CACCCGGTGTGGGTTTAGATGACAAGGGAGATGCATTGGGTCAACAGTATAGAACCGTGGATGATGTGGT
TTCTACAGGATCTGACATTATTATTGTTGGAAGAGGACTATTTGCAAAGGGAAGGGATGCTAAGGTAGAG
GGTGAACGTTACAGAAAAGCAGGCTGGGAAGCATATTTGAGAAGATGCGGCCAGCAAAACTAAAAAACTG
TATTATAAGTAAATGCATGTATACTAAACTCACAAATTAGAGCTTCAATTTAATTATATCAGTTATTACC
CGAGTAACGAAGCATCTGTGCTTCATTTTGTAGAACAAAAATGCAACGCGAGAGCGCTAATTTTTCAAAC
AAAGAATCTGAGCTGCATTTTTACAGAACAGAAATGCAACGCGAAAGCGCTATTTTACCAACGAAGAATC
TGTGCTTCATTTTTGTAAAACAAAAATGCAACGCGAGAGCGCTAATTTTTCAAACAAAGAATCTGAGCTG
CATTTTTACAGAACAGAAATGCAACGCGAGAGCGCTATTTTACCAACAAAGAATCTATACTTCTTTTTTG
TTCTACAAAAATGCATCCCGAGAGCGCTATTTTTCTAACAAAGCATCTTAGATTACTTTTTTTCTCCTTT
GTGCGCTCTATAATGCAGTCTCTTGATAACTTTTTGCACTGTAGGTCCGTTAAGGTTAGAAGAAGGCTAC
TTTGGTGTCTATTTTCTCTTCCATAAAAAAAGCCTGACTCCACTTCCCGCGTTTACTGATTACTAGCGAA
GCTGCGGGTGCATTTTTTCAAGATAAAGGCATCCCCGATTATATTCTATACCGATGTGGATTGCGCATAC
TTTGTGAACAGAAAGTGATAGCGTTGATGATTCTTCATTGGTCAGAAAATTATGAACGGTTTCTTCTATT
TTGTCTCTATATACTACGTATAGGAAATGTTTACATTTTCGTATTGTTTTCGATTCACTCTATGAATAGT
TCTTACTACAATTTTTTTGTCTAAAGAGTAATACTAGAGATAAACATAAAAAATGTAGAGGTCGAGTTTA
GATGCAAGTTCAAGGAGCGAAAGGTGGATGGGTAGGTTATATAGGGATATAGCACAGAGATATATAGCAA
AGAGATACTTTTGAGCAATGTTTGTGGAAGCGGTATTCGCAATATTTTAGTAGCTCGTTACAGTCCGGTG
CGTTTTTGGTTTTTTGAAAGTGCGTCATCAGAGCGCTTTTGGTTTTCAAAAGCGCTCTGAAGTTCCTATA
CTTTCTAGCTAGAGAATAGGAACTTCCCGAGCGGCCGCGTGTTACAAGCTTGACTCCAGCGTAACTGGAC
TGCAATCAACTCACTGGCTCACCTTCACGGGTGGGCCTTTCTTCGGTAGAAAATCAAAGGATCTTCTTGA
GATCCTTTTTTTCTGCGCGTAATCTGCTGCTTGCAAACAAAAAAACCACCGCTACCAGCGGTGGTTTGTT
TGCCGGATCAAGAGCTACCAACTCTTTTTCCGAGGTAACTGGCTTCAGCAGAGCGCAGATACCAAATACT
GTTCTTCTAGTGTAGCCGTAGTTAGGCCACCACTTCAAGAACTCTGTAGCACCGCCTACATACCTCGCTC
TGCTAATCCTGTTACCAGTGGCTGCTGCCAGTGGCGATAAGTCGTGTCTTACCGGGTTGGACTCAAGACG
ATAGTTACCGGATAAGGCGCAGCGGTCGGGCTGAACGGGGGGTTCGTGCACACAGCCCAGCTTGGAGCGA
ACGACCTACACCGAACTGAGATACCTACAGCGTGAGCTATGAGAAAGCGCCACGCTTCCCGAAGGGAGAA
AGGCGGACAGGTATCCGGTAAGCGGCAGGGTCGGAACAGGAGAGCGCACGAGGGAGCTTCCAGGGGTAAA
CGCCTGGTATCTTTATAGTCCTGTCGGGTTTCGCCACCTCTGACTTGAGCATCGATTTTTGTGATGCTCG
TCAGGGGGGCGGAGCCTATGGAAAAACGCCAGCAACGCAGAAAGGCCCACCCGAAGGTGAGCCAGGTGAT
TACATTTGGGCCCTCATCAGAGGTTTTCACCGTCATCACCGAAACGCGCGAGGCAGCTGCGGTAAAGCTC
ATCAGCGTGGTCGTGAAGCGATTCACAGATGTCTGCCTGTTCATCCGCGTCCAGCTCGTTGAGTTTCTCC
AGAAGCGTTAATGTCTGGCTTCTGATAAAGCGGGCCATGTTAAGGGCGGTTTTTTCCTGTTTGGTCACTT
ACCAATGCTTAATCAGTGAGGCACCTATCTCAGCGATCTGTCTATTTCGTTCATCCATAGTTGCCTGACT
CCCCGTCGTGTAGATAACTACGATGCGGGAGGGCTTACCATCTGGCCCCAGTGCTGCAATGATACCGCGA
GACCCACGCTCACCGGCTCCAGATTTATCAGCAATAAACCAGCCAGCCGGGAGGGCCGAGCGCAGAAGTG
ATCCTGCAACTTTATCCGCCTCCATCCAGTCTATTAATTGTTGCCGGGAAGCTAGAGTAAGTAGTTCGCC
AGTTAATAGTTTGCGCAACGTTGTTGCCATTGCTACAGGCATCGTGGTGTCACGCTCGTCGTTTGGTATG
GCTTCATTCAGCTCCGGTTCCCAACGATCAAGGCGAGTTACATGATCCCCCATGTTGTGCAAAAAAGCGG
TTAGCTCCTTCGGTCCTCCGATCGTTGCCAGAAGTAAGTTGGCCGCAGTGTTATCACTCATGGTTATGGC
AGCACTGCATAATTCTCTTACTGTCATGCCATCCGTGAGATGCTTTTCTGTGACTGGTGAGTACTCAACC
AAGTCATTCTGAGAATAGTGTATGCGGCGACCGAGTTGCTCTTGCCCGGCGTCAATACGGGATAATACCG
CGCCACATAGCAGAACTTTAAAAGTGCTCATCATTGGAAAACGTTCTTCGGGGCGTAAACTCTCAAGGAT
CTTACCGCTGTTGAGATCCAGTTCGATGTAACCCACTCGTGCACCCAACTGATCTTCAGCATCTTTTACT
TTCACCAGCGTTTCTGGGTGAGCAAAAACAGGAAGGCAAAATGCCGCAAAAAAGGGAATAAGGGCGACAC
GGAAATGTTGAATACTCATTTTAGCTTCCTTAGCTCCTGAAAATCTCGATAACTCAAAAAATACGCCCGG
TAGTGATCTTATTTCATTATGGTGAAAGTTGGAACCTCTTACGTGCCGATCAAGTCAAAAGCCTCCGGTC
GGAGGCTTTTGACTTTCTGCTATGGAGGTCAGGTATGATTTAAATGGTCAGTTAGA
